>Addgene plasmid #12839 | DCT.VV.Orf151 | addgene partial sequence | sequence record 19228 | T7 5'-TAATACGACTCACTATAGGG-3'
CCGAGCTCGGATCCAGTACCCTTCACCATGGAACCCATCCTTGCACCAAATCCAAATAGATTTGTTATTT
TCCCAATCCAATATTATGACATCTGGAACATGTATAAAAAGGCAGAGGCATCATTTTGGACAGTGGAAGA
AGTAGATATATCTAAAGATATCAATGATTGGAATAAACTAACACCAGACGAAAAATATTTTATAAAACAT
GTATTGGCGTTTTTTGCAGCCAGTGACGGAATAGTGAATGAAAATTTGGCGGAACGATTTTGTACAGAAG
TACAGATTACCGAGGCTAGATGTTTCTACGGATTTCAGATGGCCATTGAAAACATTCATTCGGAAATGTA
TAGTCTTTTGATCGATACTTATGTTAAAGATAGTAATGAAAAAAACTATCTCTTTAATGCCATAGAAACG
ATGCCTTGTGTAAAAAAGAAGGCCGATTGGGCTCAAAAGTGGATACATGACAGCGCCGGTTATGGAGAGA
GACTTATTGCCTTTGCTGCAGTAGAAGGAATCTTCTTTTCTGGATCATTCGCTTCCATATTTTGGCTTAA
AAAGCGTGGCCTAATGCCCGGACTCACGTTTTCCAACGAACTAATTAGTAGAGACGAGGGTCTGCACTGC
GATTTCGCATGTTTGATGTTTAAACATTTATTGCATCCACCGAGTGAAGAAACCGTTAGATCTATTATAA
CAGATGCGGTATCCATTGAACAAGAATTTCTTACTGCGGCTCT
