[The description below was written by a language model from this plasmid's Addgene catalogue record.]
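Description:
DCT.VV.Orf151 is a mammalian expression plasmid built on the commercial pcDNA 3.1D V5-His-TOPO backbone (about 5.5 kb without insert), carrying a roughly 960 bp vaccinia virus open reading frame inserted by TOPO cloning. The insert, called VV.Orf151 within its library, is annotated as the small subunit of ribonucleotide reductase and corresponds to VV_WR_043 in the WR strain numbering. The plasmid is maintained at high copy in E. coli under ampicillin selection, and the backbone also provides a neomycin resistance marker so that transfected mammalian cells can be selected with G418. No feature table accompanies the record, so the promoter and tag configuration are not explicitly stated. Vectors of this family generally drive the insert from a CMV promoter, with a T7 priming site upstream (consistent with the listed T7 sequencing primer) and optional C-terminal V5 and His tags. Whether the ORF is in frame with those tags here is not recorded.

The construct belongs to a library of individually cloned vaccinia virus ORFs assembled for screening, associated with work identifying poxvirus CD8+ T cell determinants to support the design and characterization of smallpox vaccines. In that setting, each plasmid serves to express a single viral gene product in mammalian cells so that T cell recognition can be assigned to particular ORFs. The depositors caution that the plasmid was made for screening purposes and may differ from the current canonical sequence of the gene, and that the plasmid and insert names apply only within this library. Equivalent ORF names in the Copenhagen and WR strains, along with sequencing notes, are given in a supplementary spreadsheet for the kit, and users are advised to check the quality-control sequence data before relying on the clone.
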