Addgene plasmid #12839: DCT.VV.Orf151
Purpose: This plasmid was designed for screening purposes and may contain discrepancies relative to the current canonical GenBank version of the gene.
Depositing lab: Jack Bennink & Jon Yewdell. Depositing organization: National Institute of Allergy and Infectious Diseases (NIAID). Publication: Identification of poxvirus CD8+ T cell determinants to enable rational design and characterization of smallpox vaccines. Tscharke DC, Karupiah G, Zhou J, Palmore T, Irvine KR, Haeryfar SM, Williams S, Sidney J, Sette A, Bennink JR, Yewdell JW. J Exp Med. 2005 January 3; 201(1): 95–104. 10.1084/jem.20041912 PubMed 15623576.
Backbone
  Vector backbone: pcDNA 3.1D V5-His-TOPO
  Backbone manufacturer: Invitrogen
  Backbone size w/o insert (bp): 5514
  Vector type: Mammalian Expression
  Selectable markers: Neomycin (select with G418)
Growth in bacteria
  Bacterial resistance: Ampicillin, 100 μg/mL
  Growth temperature: 37°C
  Growth strain: DH5alpha
  Copy number: High Copy
Gene/Insert
  Gene/Insert name: VV.Orf151 (alt names: ribonucleotide reductase, small subunit; VV_WR_043)
  Species: Vaccinia Virus
  Insert size (bp): 960
  GenBank ID: 9790954
  Cloning method: TOPO Cloning; 5′ cloning site TA Cloning (not destroyed); 3′ cloning site TA Cloning (not destroyed)
  Sequencing primers: 5′ Universal T7
Terms and licenses: Academic/Nonprofit Terms; Industry Terms: Not Available to Industry
Depositor comments: Please see the Vaccinia kit page ( https://www.addgene.org/vvorf/ ) for more information. The kit page contains the supplemental VVOrfData spreadsheet, which includes important information about this plasmid. The plasmid and insert names provided here relate only to this library. The name of the ORF (if present) in VACV strain Copenhagen and the name of the ORF (if annotated) in VACV strain WR sequence can be found in VVOrfData spreadsheet. Please note that the amino acid sequence given for each ORF in the spreadsheet may contain some errors. Additionally, changes from the expected sequence may be present in these plasmids. Please see Addgene's quality control sequence and sequencing notes in the VVOrfData spreadsheet before ordering this plasmid.
How to cite: DCT.VV.Orf151 was a gift from Jack Bennink & Jon Yewdell (Addgene plasmid # 12839 ; http://n2t.net/addgene:12839 ; RRID:Addgene_12839)
